LOCUS       Exported 9186 bp ds-DNA circular SYN 12-MAY-2021
DEFINITION  synthetic circular DNA
ACCESSION   .
VERSION     .
KEYWORDS    pTH727-CEN-RLuc/staCFLuc
SOURCE      synthetic DNA construct
  ORGANISM  synthetic DNA construct
REFERENCE   1 (bases 1 to 9186)
  AUTHORS   Chu D, Kazana E, Bellanger N, Singh T, Tuite MF, von der Haar T
  TITLE     Translation elongation can control translation initiation on
            eukaryotic mRNAs.
  JOURNAL   EMBO J. 2014 Jan 1;33(1):21-34. doi: 10.1002/embj.201385651. Epub
            2013 Dec 19.
  PUBMED    24357599
REFERENCE   2 (bases 1 to 9186)
  AUTHORS   .
  TITLE     Direct Submission
  JOURNAL   Exported May 12, 2021 from SnapGene Server 1.1.58
            http://www.snapgene.com
FEATURES             Location/Qualifiers
     source          1..9186
                     /organism="synthetic DNA construct"
                     /mol_type="other DNA"
     primer_bind     complement(10..28)
                     /label=pBRforEco
                     /note="pBR322 vectors, upsteam of EcoRI site, forward
                     primer"
     misc_feature    70..573
                     /label=CEN/ARS
                     /note="S. cerevisiae CEN6 centromere fused to an
                     autonomously replicating sequence"
     promoter        610..714
                     /gene="bla"
                     /label=AmpR promoter
     CDS             715..1575
                     /codon_start=1
                     /gene="bla"
                     /product="beta-lactamase"
                     /label=AmpR
                     /note="confers resistance to ampicillin, carbenicillin, and
                     related antibiotics"
                     /translation="MSIQHFRVALIPFFAAFCLPVFAHPETLVKVKDAEDQLGARVGYI
                     ELDLNSGKILESFRPEERFPMMSTFKVLLCGAVLSRIDAGQEQLGRRIHYSQNDLVEYS
                     PVTEKHLTDGMTVRELCSAAITMSDNTAANLLLTTIGGPKELTAFFHNMGDHVTRLDRW
                     EPELNEAIPNDERDTTMPVAMATTLRKLLTGELLTLASRQQLIDWMEADKVAGPLLRSA
                     LPAGWFIADKSGAGERGSRGIIAALGPDGKPSRIVVIYTTGSQATMDERNRQIAEIGAS
                     LIKHW"
     primer_bind     complement(933..952)
                     /label=Amp-R
                     /note="Ampicillin resistance gene, reverse primer"
     rep_origin      1746..2334
                     /direction=RIGHT
                     /label=ori
                     /note="high-copy-number ColE1/pMB1/pBR322/pUC origin of
                     replication"
     primer_bind     2488..2505
                     /label=L4440
                     /note="L4440 vector, forward primer"
     promoter        2658..2688
                     /label=lac promoter
                     /note="promoter for the E. coli lac operon"
     protein_bind    2696..2712
                     /label=lac operator
                     /bound_moiety="lac repressor encoded by lacI"
                     /note="The lac repressor binds to the lac operator to
                     inhibit transcription in E. coli. This inhibition can be
                     relieved by adding lactose or
                     isopropyl-beta-D-thiogalactopyranoside (IPTG)."
     primer_bind     2701..2723
                     /label=M13/pUC Reverse
                     /note="In lacZ gene"
     primer_bind     2720..2736
                     /label=M13 rev
                     /note="common sequencing primer, one of multiple similar
                     variants"
     primer_bind     2720..2736
                     /label=M13 Reverse
                     /note="In lacZ gene. Also called M13-rev"
     promoter        2757..2775
                     /label=T3 promoter
                     /note="promoter for bacteriophage T3 RNA polymerase"
     terminator      2824..3123
                     /label=ADH2 terminator
                     /note="transcription terminator for the S. cerevisiae
                     alcohol dehydrogenase 2 (ADH2) gene"
     CDS             complement(3154..4086)
                     /codon_start=1
                     /product="luciferase from the anthozoan coelenterate
                     Renilla reniformis (sea pansy)"
                     /label=Rluc
                     /translation="MTSKVYDPEQRKRMITGPQWWARCKQMNVLDSFINYYDSEKHAEN
                     AVIFLHGNAASSYLWRHVVPHIEPVARCIIPDLIGMGKSGKSGNGSYRLLDHYKYLTAW
                     FELLNLPKKIIFVGHDWGACLAFHYSYEHQDKIKAIVHAESVVDVIESWDEWPDIEEDI
                     ALIKSEEGEKMVLENNFFVETMLPSKIMRKLEPEEFAAYLEPFKEKGEVRRPTLSWPRE
                     IPLVKGGKPDVVQIVRNYNAYLRASDDLPKMFIESDPGFFSNAIVEGAKKFPNTEFVKV
                     KGLHFSQEDAPDEMGKYIKSFVERVLKNEQ"
     promoter        4499..5143
                     /gene="S. cerevisiae TDH3"
                     /label=GAP promoter
                     /note="promoter for glyceraldehyde-3-phosphate
                     dehydrogenase"
     primer_bind     5036..5059
                     /label=GPDpro-F
                     /note="S. cerevisiae GPD promoter, forward primer"
     primer_bind     complement(5217..5235)
                     /label=LucNrev
                     /note="Firefly luciferase, reverse primer"
     terminator      6950..7137
                     /gene="S. cerevisiae ADH1"
                     /label=ADH1 terminator
                     /note="transcription terminator for the S. cerevisiae
                     alcohol dehydrogenase 1 (ADH1) gene"
     primer_bind     complement(7005..7029)
                     /label=pHybLex-R
                     /note="ADH terminator, reverse primer"
     primer_bind     complement(7202..7221)
                     /label=T7
                     /note="T7 promoter, forward primer"
     promoter        complement(7203..7221)
                     /label=T7 promoter
                     /note="promoter for bacteriophage T7 RNA polymerase"
     primer_bind     complement(7228..7245)
                     /label=M13 Forward
                     /note="In lacZ gene. Also called M13-F20 or M13 (-21)
                     Forward"
     primer_bind     complement(7228..7244)
                     /label=M13 fwd
                     /note="common sequencing primer, one of multiple similar
                     variants"
     primer_bind     complement(7237..7259)
                     /label=M13/pUC Forward
                     /note="In lacZ gene"
     rep_origin      7389..7844
                     /direction=RIGHT
                     /label=f1 ori
                     /note="f1 bacteriophage origin of replication; arrow
                     indicates direction of (+) strand synthesis"
     primer_bind     complement(7476..7495)
                     /label=F1ori-R
                     /note="F1 origin, reverse primer"
     primer_bind     7686..7707
                     /label=F1ori-F
                     /note="F1 origin, forward primer"
     CDS             complement(7973..8776)
                     /codon_start=1
                     /gene="S. cerevisiae URA3"
                     /product="orotidine-5'-phosphate decarboxylase, required
                     for uracil biosynthesis"
                     /label=URA3
                     /note="yeast auxotrophic marker, counterselectable with
                     5-fluoroorotic acid (5-FOA)"
                     /translation="MSKATYKERAATHPSPVAAKLFNIMHEKQTNLCASLDVRTTKELL
                     ELVEALGPKICLLKTHVDILTDFSMEGTVKPLKALSAKYNFLLFEDRKFADIGNTVKLQ
                     YSAGVYRIAEWADITNAHGVVGPGIVSGLKQAAEEVTKEPRGLLMLAELSCKGSLSTGE
                     YTKGTVDIAKSDKDFVIGFIAQRDMGGRDEGYDWLIMTPGVGLDDKGDALGQQYRTVDD
                     VVSTGSDIIIVGRGLFAKGRDAKVEGERYRKAGWEAYLRRCGQQN"
     promoter        complement(8777..8992)
                     /gene="S. cerevisiae URA3"
                     /label=URA3 promoter
     primer_bind     complement(9017..9036)
                     /label=pRS-marker
                     /note="pRS vectors, use to sequence yeast selectable
                     marker"
     primer_bind     9136..9158
                     /label=pGEX 3'
                     /note="pGEX vectors, reverse primer"
ORIGIN
        1 gacgaaaggg cctcgtgata cgcctatttt tataggttaa tgtcatgata ataatggttt
       61 cttaggacgg atcgcttgcc tgtaacttac acgcgcctcg tatcttttaa tgatggaata
      121 atttgggaat ttactctgtg tttatttatt tttatgtttt gtatttggat tttagaaagt
      181 aaataaagaa ggtagaagag ttacggaatg aagaaaaaaa aataaacaaa ggtttaaaaa
      241 atttcaacaa aaagcgtact ttacatatat atttattaga caagaaaagc agattaaata
      301 gatatacatt cgattaacga taagtaaaat gtaaaatcac aggattttcg tgtgtggtct
      361 tctacacaga caagatgaaa caattcggca ttaatacctg agagcaggaa gagcaagata
      421 aaaggtagta tttgttggcg atccccctag agtcttttac atcttcggaa aacaaaaact
      481 attttttctt taatttcttt ttttactttc tatttttaat ttatatattt atattaaaaa
      541 atttaaatta taattatttt tatagcacgt gatgaaaagg acccaggtgg cacttttcgg
      601 ggaaatgtgc gcggaacccc tatttgttta tttttctaaa tacattcaaa tatgtatccg
      661 ctcatgagac aataaccctg ataaatgctt caataatatt gaaaaaggaa gagtatgagt
      721 attcaacatt tccgtgtcgc ccttattccc ttttttgcgg cattttgcct tcctgttttt
      781 gctcacccag aaacgctggt gaaagtaaaa gatgctgaag atcagttggg tgcacgagtg
      841 ggttacatcg aactggatct caacagcggt aagatccttg agagttttcg ccccgaagaa
      901 cgttttccaa tgatgagcac ttttaaagtt ctgctatgtg gcgcggtatt atcccgtatt
      961 gacgccgggc aagagcaact cggtcgccgc atacactatt ctcagaatga cttggttgag
     1021 tactcaccag tcacagaaaa gcatcttacg gatggcatga cagtaagaga attatgcagt
     1081 gctgccataa ccatgagtga taacactgcg gccaacttac ttctgacaac gatcggagga
     1141 ccgaaggagc taaccgcttt ttttcacaac atgggggatc atgtaactcg ccttgatcgt
     1201 tgggaaccgg agctgaatga agccatacca aacgacgagc gtgacaccac gatgcctgta
     1261 gcaatggcaa caacgttgcg caaactatta actggcgaac tacttactct agcttcccgg
     1321 caacaattaa tagactggat ggaggcggat aaagttgcag gaccacttct gcgctcggcc
     1381 cttccggctg gctggtttat tgctgataaa tctggagccg gtgagcgtgg gtctcgcggt
     1441 atcattgcag cactggggcc agatggtaag ccctcccgta tcgtagttat ctacacgacg
     1501 ggcagtcagg caactatgga tgaacgaaat agacagatcg ctgagatagg tgcctcactg
     1561 attaagcatt ggtaactgtc agaccaagtt tactcatata tactttagat tgatttaaaa
     1621 cttcattttt aatttaaaag gatctaggtg aagatccttt ttgataatct catgaccaaa
     1681 atcccttaac gtgagttttc gttccactga gcgtcagacc ccgtagaaaa gatcaaagga
     1741 tcttcttgag atcctttttt tctgcgcgta atctgctgct tgcaaacaaa aaaaccaccg
     1801 ctaccagcgg tggtttgttt gccggatcaa gagctaccaa ctctttttcc gaaggtaact
     1861 ggcttcagca gagcgcagat accaaatact gtccttctag tgtagccgta gttaggccac
     1921 cacttcaaga actctgtagc accgcctaca tacctcgctc tgctaatcct gttaccagtg
     1981 gctgctgcca gtggcgataa gtcgtgtctt accgggttgg actcaagacg atagttaccg
     2041 gataaggcgc agcggtcggg ctgaacgggg ggttcgtgca cacagcccag cttggagcga
     2101 acgacctaca ccgaactgag atacctacag cgtgagcatt gagaaagcgc cacgcttccc
     2161 gaagggagaa aggcggacag gtatccggta agcggcaggg tcggaacagg agagcgcacg
     2221 agggagcttc caggggggaa cgcctggtat ctttatagtc ctgtcgggtt tcgccacctc
     2281 tgacttgagc gtcgattttt gtgatgctcg tcaggggggc cgagcctatg gaaaaacgcc
     2341 agcaacgcgg cctttttacg gttcctggcc ttttgctggc cttttgctca catgttcttt
     2401 cctgcgttat cccctgattc tgtggataac cgtattaccg cctttgagtg agctgatacc
     2461 gctcgccgca gccgaacgac cgagcgcagc gagtcagtga gcgaggaagc ggaagagcgc
     2521 ccaatacgca aaccgcctct ccccgcgcgt tggccgattc attaatgcag ctggcacgac
     2581 aggtttcccg actggaaagc gggcagtgag cgcaacgcaa ttaatgtgag ttacctcact
     2641 cattaggcac cccaggcttt acactttatg cttccggctc ctatgttgtg tggaattgtg
     2701 agcggataac aatttcacac aggaaacagc tatgaccatg attacgccaa gctcggaatt
     2761 aaccctcact aaagggaaca aaagctgggt accgggcccc ccctcgaggg catgcgaagg
     2821 aaaatgagaa atatcgaggg agacgattca gaggagcagg acaaactata accgactgtt
     2881 tgttggagga tgccgtacat aacgaacact gctgaagcta ccatgtctac agtttagagg
     2941 aatgggtaca actcacaggc gagggatggt gttcactcgt gctagcaaac gcggtgggag
     3001 caaaaagtag aatattatct tttattcgtg aaacttcgaa cactgtcatc taaagatgct
     3061 atatactaat ataggcatac ttgataatgg aaactataaa tcgtgaaggc ataggagatc
     3121 cgcttattta gaagtgtcga attcttacga catttgttca tttttgagaa ctcgctcaac
     3181 gaacgatttg atatattttc ccatttcatc aggtgcatct tcttgcgaaa aatgaagacc
     3241 ttttactttg acaaattcag tattaggaaa cttcttggca ccttcaacaa tagcattgga
     3301 aaagaatcct gggtccgatt caataaacat ttttggtaaa tcatcacttg cacgtagata
     3361 agcattataa ttcctaacaa tttgtacaac gtcaggttta ccacctttta ctaacgggat
     3421 ttcacgaggc catgataatg ttggacgacg aacttcacct ttctctttga atggttcaag
     3481 atatgctgca aattcttctg gttctaactt tctcatgatt tttgatggca acatggtttc
     3541 cacgaagaag ttattctcca aaaccatttt ttctccttct tcagatttga tcaacgcaat
     3601 atcttcttca atatcaggcc attcatccca tgattcaatc acatctacta cactttcagc
     3661 gtgaactatt gctttgatct tatcttgatg ctcatagcta taatgaaatg ccaaacaagc
     3721 accccaatca tggccgacaa aaatgatctt ctttggtaaa ttaagaagtt caaaccatgc
     3781 agtaagatat ttgtaatgat caagtaacct ataagaacca ttaccagatt tgcctgattt
     3841 gcccatacca ataaggtctg gtataataca ccgcgctact ggctcaatat gtggcacaac
     3901 atgtcgccat aaataagaag aggccgcgtt accatgtaaa aaaataacag cattttctgc
     3961 atgtttttct gaatcataat aattaataaa tgaatcaaga acattcattt gtttacatct
     4021 ggcccaccac tgcggaccag ttatcatccg tttcctttgt tctggatcat aaactttcga
     4081 agtcatcccg gggagttgat tgtatgcttg gtatagcttg aaatattgtg cagaaaaaga
     4141 aacaaggaag aaagggaacg agaacaatga cgaggaaaca aaagattaat aattgcaggt
     4201 ctatttatac ttgatagcaa agcggcaaac tttttttatt tcaaattcaa gtaactggaa
     4261 ggaaggccgt ataccgttgc tcattagaga gtagtgtgcg tgaatgaagg aaggaaaaag
     4321 tttcgtgtgt tcgaagatac ccctcatcag ctctggaaca acgacatctg ttggtgctgt
     4381 ctttgtcgtt aattttttcc tttagtgtct tccatcattt tttttgtcat tgcggatatg
     4441 gtgagacaac aacgggggag agagaaaaga aaaaaaaaga aaagaatccg ggagtttatc
     4501 attatcaata ctgccatttc aaagaatacg taaataatta atagtagtga ttttcctaac
     4561 tttatttagt caaaaaatta gccttttaat tctgctgtaa cccgtacatg cccaaaatag
     4621 ggggcgggtt acacagaata tataacatcg taggtgtctg ggtgaacagt ttattcctgg
     4681 catccactaa atataatgga gcccgctttt taagctggca tccagaaaaa aaaagaatcc
     4741 cagcaccaaa atattgtttt cttcaccaac catcagttca taggtccatt ctcttagcgc
     4801 aactacagag aacaggggca caaacaggca aaaaacgggc acaacctcaa tggagtgatg
     4861 caacctgcct ggagtaaatg atgacacaag gcaattgacc cacgcatgta tctatctcat
     4921 tttcttacac cttctattac cttctgctct ctctgatttg gaaaaagctg aaaaaaaagg
     4981 ttgaaaccag ttccctgaaa ttattcccct acttgactaa taagtatata aagaacggta
     5041 ggtattgatt gtaattctgt aaatctattt cttaaacttc ttaaattcta cttttatagt
     5101 tagtcttttt tttagtttta aaacaccaag aacttagttt cgacggatcc atggaagacg
     5161 ccaaaaacat aaagaaaggc ccggcgccat tctatcctct agaggatgga accgctggag
     5221 agcaactgca taaggctatg aagagatacg ccctggttcc tggaacaatt gcttttacag
     5281 atgcacatat cgaggtgaac atcacgtacg cggaatactt cgaaatgtcc gttcggttgg
     5341 cagaagctat gaaacgatat gggctgaata caaatcacag aatcgtcgta tgcagtgaaa
     5401 actctcttca attctttatg ccggtgttgg gcgcgttatt tatcggagtt gcagttgcgc
     5461 ccgcgaacga catttataat gaacgtgaat tgctcaacag tatgaacatt tcgcagccta
     5521 ccgtagtgtt tgtttccaaa aaggggttgc aaaaaatttt gaacgtgcaa aaaaaattac
     5581 caataatcca gaaaattatt atcatggatt ctaaaacgga ttaccaggga tttcagtcga
     5641 tgtacacgtt cgtcacatct catctacctc ccggttttaa tgaatacgat tttgtaccag
     5701 agtcctttga tcgtgacaaa acaattgcac tgataatgaa ttcctctgga tctactgggt
     5761 tacctaaggg tgtggccctt ccgcatagaa ctgcctgcgt cagattctcg catgccagag
     5821 atcctatttt tggcaatcaa atcattccgg atactgcgat tttaagtgtt gttccattcc
     5881 atcacggttt tggaatgttt actacactcg gatatttgat atgtggattt cgagtcgtct
     5941 taatgtatag atttgaagaa gagctgtttt tacgatccct tcaggattac aaaattcaaa
     6001 gtgcgttgct agtaccaacc ctattttcat tcttcgccaa aagcactctg attgacaaat
     6061 acgatttatc taatttacac gaaattgctt ctgggggcgc acctctttcg aaagaagtcg
     6121 gggaagcggt tgcaaaacgc ttccatcttc cagggatacg acaaggatat gggctcactg
     6181 agactacatc agctattctg attacacccg agggggatga taaaccgggc gcggtcggta
     6241 aagttgttcc attttttgaa gcgaaggttg tggatctgga taccgggaaa acgctgggcg
     6301 ttaatcagag aggcgaatta tgtgtcagag gacctatgat tatgtccggt tatgtaaaca
     6361 atccggaagc gaccaacgcc ttgattgaca aggatggatg gctacattct ggagacatag
     6421 cttactggga cgaagacgaa cacttcttca tagttgaccg cttgaagtct ttaattaaat
     6481 acaaaggata tcaggtggcc cccgctgaat tggaatcgat attgttacaa caccccaaca
     6541 tcttcgacgc gggcgtggca ggtcttcccg acgatgacgc cggtgaactt cccgccgccg
     6601 ttgttgtttt ggagcacgga aagacgatga cggaaaaaga gatcgtggat tacgtcgcca
     6661 gtcaagtaac aaccgcgaaa aagttgcgcg gaggagttgt gtttgtggac gaagtaccga
     6721 aaggtcttac cggaaaactc gacgcaagaa aaatcagaga gatcctcata aaggccaaga
     6781 agggcggaaa gtaagtcgac ctgcaggcat gcaagctttg gacttcttcg ccagaggttt
     6841 ggtcaagtct ccaatcaagg ttgtcggctt gtctaccttg ccagaaattt acgaaaagat
     6901 ggaaaagggt caaatcgttg gtagatacgt tgttgacact tctaaataag cgaatttctt
     6961 atgatttatg atttttatta ttaaataagt tataaaaaaa ataagtgtat acaaatttta
     7021 aagtgactct taggttttaa aacgaaaatt cttgttcttg agtaactctt tcctgtaggt
     7081 caggttgctt tctcaggtat agcatgaggt cgctcttatt gaccacacct ctaccggcat
     7141 gccggtcgaa attcccctac cctatgaaaa gcggccgcca ccgcggtgga gctccaattc
     7201 gccctatagt gagtcgtatt acaattcact ggccgtcgtt ttacaacgtc gtgactggga
     7261 aaaccctggc gttacccaac ttaatcgcct tgcagcacat ccccccttcg ccagctggcg
     7321 taatagcgaa gaggcccgca ccgatcgccc ttcccaacag ttgcgcagcc tgaatggcga
     7381 atggcgcgnn nnnnnnnnnn nnnnnnnnnn nnnnnnnnnn nnnnnnnnnn nnnnnnnnnn
     7441 nnnnnnnnnn nnnnnnnnnn nnnnnnnnnn nnnnnnnnnn nnnnnnnnnn nnnnnnnnnn
     7501 nnnnnnnnnn nncnnnnnnn nnnnnnnnnn nnnnnnnnnn nnnnnnnnnn nnnnnnnnnn
     7561 nnnnnnnnnn nnnnnnnnnn nnnnnnnnnn nnnnnnnnnn nnnnannnnn nnnnnnnnnn
     7621 nnnnnnnnnn nnnnnnnnnn nnnnnnnnnn nnnncctttg acgttggagt ccacgttctt
     7681 taatagtgga ctcttgttcc aaactggaac aacactcaac cctatctcgg tctattcttt
     7741 tgatttataa gggattttgc cgatttcggc ctattggtta aaaaatgagc tgatttaaca
     7801 aaaatttaac gcgaatttta acaaaatatt aacgtttaca atttcctgat gcggtatttt
     7861 ctccttacgc atctgtgcgg tatttcacac cgcagggtaa taactgatat aattaaattg
     7921 aagctctaat ttgtgagttt agtatacatg catttactta taatacagtt ttttagtttt
     7981 gctggccgca tcttctcaaa tatgcttccc agcctgcttt tctgtaacgt tcaccctcta
     8041 ccttagcatc ccttcccttt gcaaatagtc ctcttccaac aataataatg tcagatcctg
     8101 tagagaccac atcatccacg gttctatact gttgacccaa tgcgtctccc ttgtcatcta
     8161 aacccacacc gggtgtcata atcaaccaat cgtaaccttc atctcttcca cccatgtctc
     8221 tttgagcaat aaagccgata acaaaatctt tgtcgctctt cgcaatgtca acagtaccct
     8281 tagtatattc tccagtagat agggagccct tgcatgacaa ttctgctaac atcaaaaggc
     8341 ctctaggttc ctttgttact tcttctgccg cctgcttcaa accgctaaca atacctgggc
     8401 ccaccacacc gtgtgcattc gtaatgtctg cccattctgc tattctgtat acacccgcag
     8461 agtactgcaa tttgactgta ttaccaatgt cagcaaattt tctgtcttcg aagagtaaaa
     8521 aattgtactt ggcggataat gcctttagcg gcttaactgt gccctccatg gaaaaatcag
     8581 tcaagatatc cacatgtgtt tttagtaaac aaattttggg acctaatgct tcaactaact
     8641 ccagtaattc cttggtggta cgaacatcca atgaagcaca caagtttgtt tgcttttcgt
     8701 gcatgatatt aaatagcttg gcagcaacag gactaggatg agtagcagca cgttccttat
     8761 atgtagcttt cgacatgatt tatcttcgtt tcctgcaggt ttttgttctg tgcagttggg
     8821 ttaagaatac tgggcaattt catgtttctt caacactaca tatgcgtata tataccaatc
     8881 taagtctgtg ctccttcctt cgttcttcct tctgttcgga gattaccgaa tcaaaaaaat
     8941 ttcaaagaaa ccgaaatcaa aaaaaagaat aaaaaaaaaa tgatgaattg aattgaaaag
     9001 cgtggtgcac tctcagtaca atctgctctg atgccgcata gttaagccag ccccgacacc
     9061 cgccaacacc cgctgacgcg ccctgacggg cttgtctgct cccggcatcc gcttacagac
     9121 aagctgtgac cgtctccggg agctgcatgt gtcagaggtt ttcaccgtca tcaccgaaac
     9181 gcgcga
//
