[The description below was written by a language model from this plasmid's Addgene catalogue record and the feature table of its GenBank file.]
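Description:
pTH727-CEN-RLuc/staCFLuc is a low-copy yeast dual-luciferase expression plasmid built on the pCENBEVY-U backbone, a bidirectional expression vector of about 9.2 kb in total. In Saccharomyces cerevisiae it is maintained through a CEN6/ARS element, which gives stable, centromere-controlled copy number, and it is selected by the URA3 auxotrophic marker, which can also be counterselected with 5-FOA. For propagation in E. coli it carries a high-copy pUC-type origin and the ampicillin resistance gene. An f1 origin and flanking T3, T7 and M13 primer sites remain from the parental cloning vector.

The payload is two divergently oriented reporter cassettes. Firefly luciferase from Photinus pyralis is driven by the strong constitutive TDH3 (GPD) promoter and followed by the ADH1 terminator. The last three codons have been deleted, so the enzyme remains fully active but is no longer targeted to peroxisomes. The feature table does not annotate this coding sequence as such, but a firefly luciferase primer site lies just downstream of the TDH3 promoter, consistent with its position. Renilla luciferase lies on the opposite strand, ending at the ADH2 terminator. The catalogue lists ADH1 as its promoter, although that promoter is not annotated in the table. The record does not explain the "sta" designation in the name.

Expressing both luciferases from one plasmid lets Renilla activity serve as an internal normaliser for firefly luciferase output. The associated publication concerns how translation elongation can influence translation initiation on eukaryotic mRNAs, which suggests use as a quantitative reporter of translational efficiency in yeast.
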