Addgene plasmid #38211: pTH727-CEN-RLuc/staCFLuc
Depositing lab: Tobias von der Haar. Depositing organization: London and South East University Group (LASE). Publication: Translation elongation can control translation initiation on eukaryotic mRNAs. Chu D, Kazana E, Bellanger N, Singh T, Tuite MF, von der Haar T. EMBO J. 2014 Jan 1;33(1):21-34. doi: 10.1002/embj.201385651. Epub 2013 Dec 19. PubMed 24357599.
Backbone
  Vector backbone: pCENBEVY-U
  Backbone size w/o insert (bp): 6616
  Total vector size (bp): 9184
  Vector type: Yeast Expression
  Selectable markers: URA3
Growth in bacteria
  Bacterial resistance: Ampicillin, 100 μg/mL
  Growth temperature: 37°C
  Growth strain: DH5alpha
  Copy number: High Copy
Gene/Insert 1
  Gene/Insert name: Firefly Luciferase (alt name: FLuc)
  Species: Photinus pyralis
  Insert size (bp): 1644
  Mutation: The last three codons of the full-length Firefly luciferase gene have been deleted to yield a luciferase variant which is fully functional, but no longer localises to peroxisomes.
  GenBank ID: AF043450
  Promoter: TDH3 (=GPD)
  Cloning method: Restriction Enzyme; 5′ cloning site BamHI (not destroyed); 3′ cloning site SalI (not destroyed)
  Sequencing primers: 5′ n/a; 3′ M13f
Gene/Insert 2
  Gene/Insert name: Renilla luciferase (alt name: RLuc)
  Species: Synthetic; Renilla reniformis
  Insert size (bp): 942
  GenBank ID: AF043450.1
  Promoter: ADH1
  Cloning method: Restriction Enzyme; 5′ cloning site XmaI (not destroyed); 3′ cloning site EcoRI (not destroyed)
  Sequencing primers: 5′ n/a; 3′ M13r
Resource information
  A portion of this plasmid was derived from a plasmid made by: Both the FLuc and RLuc genes originated from a plasmid kindly provided by Dr David Bedwell (University of Alabama, Birmingham). Salas-Marco J, Bedwell DM (2004) Molecular and Cellular Biology 24:7769-7778.
Terms and licenses: Academic/Nonprofit Terms; Industry Terms: Not Available to Industry
How to cite: pTH727-CEN-RLuc/staCFLuc was a gift from Tobias von der Haar (Addgene plasmid # 38211 ; http://n2t.net/addgene:38211 ; RRID:Addgene_38211)
