>Addgene plasmid #38211 | pTH727-CEN-RLuc/staCFLuc | addgene partial sequence | sequence record 54540 | yADH1-F 5'-ATACGGCCTTCCTTCCAGTT-3'
GTTGCTGTCTTGCTATCAAGTATAAATAGACCTGCAATTATTAATCTTTTGTTTCCTCGTCATTGTTCTC
GTTCCCTTTCTTCCTTGTTTCTTTTTCTGCACAATATTTCAAGCTATACCAAGCTACAATCAACTCCCCG
GGATGACTTCGAAAGTTTATGATCCAGAACAAAGGAAACGGATGATAACTGGTCCGCAGTGGTGGGCCAG
ATGTAAACAAATGAATGTTCTTGATTCATTTATTAATTATTATGATTCAGAAAAACATGCAGAAAATGCT
GTTATTTTTTTACATGGTAACGCGGCCTCTTCTTATTTATGGCGACATGTTGTGCCACATATTGAGCCAG
TAGCGCGGTGTATTATACCAGACCTTATTGGTATGGGCAAATCAGGCAAATCTGGTAATGGTTCTTATAG
GTTACTTGATCATTACAAATATCTTACTGCATGGTTTGAACTTCTTAATTTACCAAAGAAGATCATTTTT
GTCGGCCATGATTGGGGTGCTTGTTTGGCATTTCATTATAGCTATGAGCATCAAGATAAGATCAAAGCAA
TAGTTCACGCTGAAAGTGTAGTAGATGTGATTGAATCATGGGATGAATGGCCTGATATTGAAGAAGATAT
TGCGTTGATCAAATCTGAAGAAGGAGAAAAAATGGTTTTGGAGAATAACTTCTTCGTGGAAACCATGTTG
CCATCAAAAATCATGAGAAAGTTAGAACCAGAAGAATTTGCAGCATATCTTGAACCATTCAAAGAGAAAG
GTGAAGTTCGTCGTCCAACATTATCATGGCCTCGTGAAATCCCGTTAGTAAAAGGTGGTAAACCTGACGT
TGTACAAATTGTTAGGAATTATAATGCTTATCTACGTGCA
