>Addgene plasmid #38211 | pTH727-CEN-RLuc/staCFLuc | addgene partial sequence | sequence record 54764 | GPDpro-F 5'-CGGTAGGTATTGATTGTAATTCTG-3'
AATTCTACTTTTATAGTTAGTCTTTTTTTTAGTTTTAAAACACCAAGAACTTAGTTTCGACGGATCCATG
GAAGACGCCAAAAACATAAAGAAAGGCCCGGCGCCATTCTATCCTCTAGAGGATGGAACCGCTGGAGAGC
AACTGCATAAGGCTATGAAGAGATACGCCCTGGTTCCTGGAACAATTGCTTTTACAGATGCACATATCGA
GGTGAACATCACGTACGCGGAATACTTCGAAATGTCCGTTCGGTTGGCAGAAGCTATGAAACGATATGGG
CTGAATACAAATCACAGAATCGTCGTATGCAGTGAAAACTCTCTTCAATTCTTTATGCCGGTGTTGGGCG
CGTTATTTATCGGAGTTGCAGTTGCGCCCGCGAACGACATTTATAATGAACGTGAATTGCTCAACAGTAT
GAACATTTCGCAGCCTACCGTAGTGTTTGTTTCCAAAAAGGGGTTGCAAAAAATTTTGAACGTGCAAAAA
AAATTACCAATAATCCAGAAAATTATTATCATGGATTCTAAAACGGATTACCAGGGATTTCAGTCGATGT
ACACGTTCGTCACATCTCATCTACCTCCCGGTTTTAATGAATACGATTTTGTACCAGAGTCCTTTGATCG
TGACAAAACAATTGCACTGATAATGAATTCCTCTGGATCTACTGGGTTACCTAAGGGTGTGGCCCTTCCG
CATAGAACTGCCTGCGTCAGATTCTCGCATGCCAGAGATCCTATTTTTGGCAATCAAATCATTCCGGATA
CTGCGATTTTAAGTGTTGTTCCATTCCATCACGGTTTTGGAATGTTTACTACACTCGGATAT
